Addgene plasmid #160508: pCDH-CAG-IntCCCre-EF1a-Cerulean
Purpose: Expresses IntCCCre in mammalian cells in split intein-mediated split-Cre recombinase applications
Depositing lab: Shawn Je. Depositing organization: Duke-NUS Medical School. Publication: Neural circuit analysis using a novel intersectional split intein-mediated split-Cre recombinase system. Khoo ATT, Kim PJ, Kim HM, Je HS. Mol Brain. 2020 Jul 2;13(1):101. doi: 10.1186/s13041-020-00640-2. PubMed 32616061.
Backbone
  Vector backbone: pCDH
  Backbone manufacturer: System Biosciences
  Backbone size w/o insert (bp): 8550
  Total vector size (bp): 9663
  Vector type: Mammalian Expression, Lentiviral, Cre/Lox
Growth in bacteria
  Bacterial resistance: Ampicillin, 100 μg/mL
  Growth temperature: 37°C
  Growth strain: NEB Stable
  Copy number: Unknown
Gene/Insert
  Gene/Insert name: IntCCCre
  Species: Synthetic
  Insert size (bp): 1080
  Promoter: CAG
  Tag / fusion protein: mCerulean
  Cloning method: Gibson Cloning
  Sequencing primers: 5′ cggatctcgacggtatcggt; 3′ tcgccccattggctagcaga
Terms and licenses: Academic/Nonprofit Terms; Industry Terms: Not Available to Industry
How to cite: pCDH-CAG-IntCCCre-EF1a-Cerulean was a gift from Shawn Je (Addgene plasmid # 160508 ; http://n2t.net/addgene:160508 ; RRID:Addgene_160508)
