[The description below was written by a language model from this plasmid's Addgene catalogue record and pLannotate feature annotations shown in this document.]
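Description:
pCDH-CAG-IntCCCre-EF1a-Cerulean is a third-generation-style HIV-1 lentiviral transfer plasmid built on the pCDH backbone, intended for expression in mammalian cells either by direct transfection or after packaging into lentiviral particles. It is propagated in E. coli through a high-copy ColE1/pUC-type origin with ampicillin resistance. The viral portion has an RSV promoter driving a truncated 5' LTR, the Ψ packaging signal, RRE for Rev-dependent export of the genomic RNA, cPPT/CTS, a WPRE to enhance transcript expression, and a truncated 3' LTR followed by an SV40 poly(A) signal and SV40 origin. The catalogue lists a total size of 9,663 bp, whereas the sequenced record annotated here is 10,142 nt; the record does not explain the difference.

Two independent expression cassettes sit between the LTRs. The first uses the CAG promoter (CMV enhancer, chicken β-actin promoter and chimeric intron) to drive IntCCCre, a synthetic insert of about 1.1 kb. The annotation detects only a partial Cre coding region, consistent with a C-terminal Cre fragment, and the name and stated purpose indicate it is fused to the C-terminal half of a split intein. A short FLAG-like match follows the Cre fragment. The second cassette uses the EF-1α core promoter with an HTLV-1 LTR segment to express mCerulean, so this cyan reporter appears to be a separately transcribed marker of transduced cells rather than a fusion to the Cre fragment, despite being listed in the tag field. Only a small remnant of a puromycin resistance gene remains, so no mammalian drug selection is evident.

The construct supplies one half of a split intein-mediated split-Cre system. Cre activity should be reconstituted by protein trans-splicing only in cells that also express the complementary N-terminal half, which allows intersectional targeting of loxP-dependent recombination, as applied to neural circuit analysis.
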