Features (pLannotate 1.2.2; 32 found; start..end, strand, type, name):
      6..232     +  promoter       RSV promoter: Rous sarcoma virus enhancer/promoter
    233..413     +  LTR            5' LTR (truncated): truncated 5' long terminal repeat (LTR) from HIV-1
    460..585     +  misc_feature   HIV-1 Ψ: packaging signal of human immunodeficiency virus type 1
    569..907     +  CDS            HIV-1 gag (fragment): gag protein from human immunodeficiency virus 1; gag
   1078..1311    +  misc_feature   RRE: The Rev response element (RRE) of HIV-1 allows for Rev-dependent mRNA export from the nucleus to the cytoplasm.
   1688..1788    +  CDS            Rev (fragment): human immunodeficiency virus 1 (HIV-1) Rev protein; rev; enhances nuclear export of unspliced and incompletely spliced viral mRNAs
   1807..1923    +  misc_feature   cPPT/CTS: central polypurine tract and central termination sequence of HIV-1
   1929..2049    +  CDS            gag (truncated) (fragment): truncated Moloney murine leukemia virus (MMLV) gag gene lacking the start codon
   2063..2442    +  enhancer       CMV enhancer: human cytomegalovirus immediate early enhancer
   2444..2719    +  promoter       chicken β-actin promoter: No description available
   2720..3736    +  intron         chimeric intron: chimera between introns from chicken β-actin and rabbit β-globin
   3968..4819    +  CDS            Cre (fragment): site-specific recombinase Cre is a site-specific recombinase from bacteriophage P1. Recombination occurs at loxP sequences.
   4865..4881    +  CDS            FLAG (fragment): FLAG® epitope tag, followed by an enterokinase cleavage site
   4934..5145    +  promoter       EF-1α core promoter: core promoter for human elongation factor EF-1α
   5158..5426    +  LTR            5' LTR (truncated): truncated 5' long terminal repeat (LTR) from human T-cell leukemia virus (HTLV) type 1
   5467..6186    +  CDS            mCerulean: enhanced monomeric variant of CFP (Rizzo et al., 2004) mammalian codon-optimized
   6187..6220    +  CDS            PuroR (fragment): puromycin N-acetyltransferase; pac from Streptomyces alboniger; confers resistance to puromycin
   6221..6809    +  misc_feature   WPRE: woodchuck hepatitis virus posttranscriptional regulatory element
   6804..6911    +  CDS            nef (fragment): NEF_SIVS4 - Experimental evidence at protein level: Swiss-Prot protein existence level 1. Interferes with TCR signaling from the cell membrane. Interacts with CD247/TCRZ (TCR zeta chain) and exert potent down- regulation of cell surface TCR/CD3 complexes. From Simian immunodeficiency virus (isolate F236/smH4) (SIV-sm) (Simian immunodeficiency virus sooty mangabey monkey).
   6936..7116    +  LTR            5' LTR (truncated): truncated 5' long terminal repeat (LTR) from HIV-1
   7188..7309    +  polyA_signal   SV40 poly(A) signal: SV40 polyadenylation signal
   7349..7484    +  rep_origin     SV40 ori: SV40 origin of replication
   7541..7557    -  protein_bind   lac operator: The lac repressor binds to the lac operator to inhibit transcription in E. coli. This inhibition can be relieved by adding lactose or isopropyl-β-D-thiogalactopyranoside (IPTG). lac repressor encoded by lacI
   7565..7595    -  promoter       lac promoter: promoter for the E. coli lac operon
   7610..7631    -  protein_bind   CAP binding site: CAP binding activates transcription in the presence of cAMP. E. coli catabolite activator protein
   7644..7736    -  CDS            lacI (fragment): lac repressor; lacI; The lac repressor binds to the lac operator to inhibit transcription in E. coli. This inhibition can be relieved by adding lactose or isopropyl-β-D-thiogalactopyranoside (IPTG).
   7919..8507    -  rep_origin     ori: high-copy-number ColE1/pMB1/pBR322/pUC origin of replication
   8678..9538    -  CDS            AmpR: β-lactamase; bla; confers resistance to ampicillin, carbenicillin, and related antibiotics
   9539..9643    -  promoter       AmpR promoter: bla
   9738..9773    +  CDS            rop (fragment): Rop protein, which maintains plasmids at low copy number; rop
   9875..9974    +  misc_feature   bom (fragment): basis of mobility region from pBR322
   9980..10134   -  CDS            lacZα (fragment): LacZα fragment of β-galactosidase; lacZ fragment
>Addgene plasmid #160508 | pCDH-CAG-IntCCCre-EF1a-Cerulean | addgene full sequence | sequence record 319338 | Addgene NGS Result
ACGCGTGTAGTCTTATGCAATACTCTTGTAGTCTTGCAACATGGTAACGATGAGTTAGCAACATGCCTTA
CAAGGAGAGAAAAAGCACCGTGCATGCCGATTGGTGGAAGTAAGGTGGTACGATCGTGCCTTATTAGGAA
GGCAACAGACGGGTCTGACATGGATTGGACGAACCACTGAATTGCCGCATTGCAGAGATATTGTATTTAA
GTGCCTAGCTCGATACATAAACGGGTCTCTCTGGTTAGACCAGATCTGAGCCTGGGAGCTCTCTGGCTAA
CTAGGGAACCCACTGCTTAAGCCTCAATAAAGCTTGCCTTGAGTGCTTCAAGTAGTGTGTGCCCGTCTGT
TGTGTGACTCTGGTAACTAGAGATCCCTCAGACCCTTTTAGTCAGTGTGGAAAATCTCTAGCAGTGGCGC
CCGAACAGGGACTTGAAAGCGAAAGGGAAACCAGAGGAGCTCTCTCGACGCAGGACTCGGCTTGCTGAAG
CGCGCACGGCAAGAGGCGAGGGGCGGCGACTGGTGAGTACGCCAAAAATTTTGACTAGCGGAGGCTAGAA
GGAGAGAGATGGGTGCGAGAGCGTCAGTATTAAGCGGGGGAGAATTAGATCGCGATGGGAAAAAATTCGG
TTAAGGCCAGGGGGAAAGAAAAAATATAAATTAAAACATATAGTATGGGCAAGCAGGGAGCTAGAACGAT
TCGCAGTTAATCCTGGCCTGTTAGAAACATCAGAAGGCTGTAGACAAATACTGGGACAGCTACAACCATC
CCTTCAGACAGGATCAGAAGAACTTAGATCATTATATAATACAGTAGCAACCCTCTATTGTGTGCATCAA
AGGATAGAGATAAAAGACACCAAGGAAGCTTTAGACAAGATAGAGGAAGAGCAAAACAAAAGTAAGACCA
CCGCACAGCAAGCGGCCACTGATCTTCAGACCTGGAGGAGGAGATATGAGGGACAATTGGAGAAGTGAAT
TATATAAATATAAAGTAGTAAAAATTGAACCATTAGGAGTAGCACCCACCAAGGCAAAGAGAAGAGTGGT
GCAGAGAGAAAAAAGAGCAGTGGGAATAGGAGCTTTGTTCCTTGGGTTCTTGGGAGCAGCAGGAAGCACT
ATGGGCGCAGCGTCAATGACGCTGACGGTACAGGCCAGACAATTATTGTCTGGTATAGTGCAGCAGCAGA
ACAATTTGCTGAGGGCTATTGAGGCGCAACAGCATCTGTTGCAACTCACAGTCTGGGGCATCAAGCAGCT
CCAGGCAAGAATCCTGGCTGTGGAAAGATACCTAAAGGATCAACAGCTCCTGGGGATTTGGGGTTGCTCT
GGAAAACTCATTTGCACCACTGCTGTGCCTTGGAATGCTAGTTGGAGTAATAAATCTCTGGAACAGATTT
GGAATCACACGACCTGGATGGAGTGGGACAGAGAAATTAACAATTACACAAGCTTAATACACTCCTTAAT
TGAAGAATCGCAAAACCAGCAAGAAAAGAATGAACAAGAATTATTGGAATTAGATAAATGGGCAAGTTTG
TGGAATTGGTTTAACATAACAAATTGGCTGTGGTATATAAAATTATTCATAATGATAGTAGGAGGCTTGG
TAGGTTTAAGAATAGTTTTTGCTGTACTTTCTATAGTGAATAGAGTTAGGCAGGGATATTCACCATTATC
GTTTCAGACCCACCTCCCAACCCCGAGGGGACCCGACAGGCCCGAAGGAATAGAAGAAGAAGGTGGAGAG
AGAGACAGAGACAGATCCATTCGATTAGTGAACGGATCTCGACGGTATCGGTTAACTTTTAAAAGAAAAG
GGGGGATTGGGGGGTACAGTGCAGGGGAAAGAATAGTAGACATAATAGCAACAGACATACAAACTAAAGA
ATTACAAAAACAAATTACAAAATTCAAAATTTTATCGATGTACACCCTAAGCCTCCGCCTCCTCTTCCTC
CATCCGCCCCGTCTCTCCCCCTTGAACCTCCTCGTTCGACCCCGCCTCGATCCTCCCTTTATCCAGCCCT
CACTCCTTCTCTAGGCGCCGGAATTCGATGTCGACATTGATTATTGACTAGTTATTAATAGTAATCAATT
ACGGGGTCATTAGTTCATAGCCCATATATGGAGTTCCGCGTTACATAACTTACGGTAAATGGCCCGCCTG
GCTGACCGCCCAACGACCCCCGCCCATTGACGTCAATAATGACGTATGTTCCCATAGTAACGCCAATAGG
GACTTTCCATTGACGTCAATGGGTGGAGTATTTACGGTAAACTGCCCACTTGGCAGTACATCAAGTGTAT
CATATGCCAAGTACGCCCCCTATTGACGTCAATGACGGTAAATGGCCCGCCTGGCATTATGCCCAGTACA
TGACCTTATGGGACTTTCCTACTTGGCAGTACATCTACGTATTAGTCATCGCTATTACCATGGTCGAGGT
GAGCCCCACGTTCTGCTTCACTCTCCCCATCTCCCCCCCCTCCCCACCCCCAATTTTGTATTTATTTATT
TTTTAATTATTTTGTGCAGCGATGGGGGCGGGGGGGGGGGGGGCGCGCGCCAGGCGGGGCGGGGCGGGGC
GAGGGGCGGGGCGGGGCGAGGCGGAGAGGTGCGGCGGCAGCCAATCAGAGCGGCGCGCTCCGAAAGTTTC
CTTTTATGGCGAGGCGGCGGCGGCGGCGGCCCTATAAAAAGCGAAGCGCGCGGCGGGCGGGAGTCGCTGC
GCGCTGCCTTCGCCCCGTGCCCCGCTCCGCCGCCGCCTCGCGCCGCCCGCCCCGGCTCTGACTGACCGCG
TTACTCCCACAGGTGAGCGGGCGGGACGGCCCTTCTCCTCCGGGCTGTAATTAGCGCTTGGTTTAATGAC
GGCTTGTTTCTTTTCTGTGGCTGCGTGAAAGCCTTGAGGGGCTCCGGGAGGGCCCTTTGTGCGGGGGGAG
CGGCTCGGGGGGTGCGTGCGTGTGTGTGTGCGTGGGGAGCGCCGCGTGCGGCTCCGCGCTGCCCGGCGGC
TGTGAGCGCTGCGGGCGCGGCGCGGGGCTTTGTGCGCTCCGCAGTGTGCGCGAGGGGAGCGCGGCCGGGG
GCGGTGCCCCGCGGTGCGGGGGGGGCTGCGAGGGGAACAAAGGCTGCGTGCGGGGTGTGTGCGTGGGGGG
GTGAGCAGGGGGTGTGGGCGCGTCGGTCGGGCTGCAACCCCCCCTGCACCCCCCTCCCCGAGTTGCTGAG
CACGGCCCGGCTTCGGGTGCGGGGCTCCGTACGGGGCGTGGCGCGGGGCTCGCCGTGCCGGGCGGGGGGT
GGCGGCAGGTGGGGGTGCCGGGCGGGGCGGGGCCGCCTCGGGCCGGGGAGGGCTCGGGGGAGGGGCGCGG
CGGCCCCCGGAGCGCCGGCGGCTGTCGAGGCGCGGCGAGCCGCAGCCATTGCCTTTTATGGTAATCGTGC
GAGAGGGCGCAGGGACTTCCTTTGTCCCAAATCTGTGCGGAGCCGAAATCTGGGAGGCGCCGCCGCACCC
CCTCTAGCGGGCGCGGGGCGAAGCGGTGCGGCGCCGGCAGGAAGGAAATGGGCGGGGAGGGCCTTCGTGC
GTCGCCGCGCCGCCGTCCCCTTCTCCCTCTCCAGCCTCGGGGCTGTCCGCGGGGGGACGGCTGCCTTCGG
GGGGGACGGGGCAGGGCGGGGTTCGGCTTCTGGCGTGTGACCGGCGGCTCTAGAGCCTCTGCTAACCATG
TTCATGCCTTCTTCTTTTTCCTACAGCTCCTGGGCAACGTGCTGGTTATTGTGCTGTCTCATCATTTTGG
CAAAGAATTCGCTAGAGTCGACGCCACCATGGATTATAAAGACGATGACGATAAAATGGTTAAAGTTATC
GGTCGTCGTTCCCTCGGAGTGCAAAGAATATTTGATATTGGTCTTCGCCAAGACCATAATTTTCTGCTAG
CCAATGGGGCGATCGCGGCCAATTGCTTCAATAAGGAGGACGGATCCAACCGGAAATGGTTTCCCGCAGA
ACCTGAAGATGTTCGCGATTATCTTCTATATCTTCAGGCGCGCGGTCTGGCAGTAAAAACTATCCAGCAA
CATTTGGGCCAGCTAAACATGCTTCATCGTCGGTCCGGGCTGCCACGACCAAGTGACAGCAATGCTGTTT
CACTGGTTATGCGGCGGATACGAAAAGAAAACGTTGATGCCGGTGAACGTGCAAAACAGGCTCTAGCGTT
CGAACGCACTGATTTCGACCAGGTTCGTTCACTCATGGAAAATAGCGATCGCTGCCAGGATATACGTAAT
CTGGCATTTCTGGGGATTGCTTATAACACCCTGTTACGTATAGCCGAAATTGCCAGGATCAGGGTTAAAG
ATATCTCACGTACTGACGGTGGGAGAATGTTAATCCATATTGGCAGAACGAAAACGCTGGTTAGCACCGC
AGGTGTAGAGAAGGCACTTAGCCTGGGGGTAACTAAACTGGTCGAGCGATGGATTTCCGTCTCTGGTGTA
GCTGATGATCCGAATAACTACCTGTTTTGCCGGGTCAGAAAAAATGGTGTTGCCGCGCCATCTGCCACCA
GCCAGCTATCAACTCGCGCCCTGGAAGGGATTTTTGAAGCAACTCATCGATTGATTTACGGCGCTAAGGA
TGACTCTGGTCAGAGATACCTGGCCTGGTCTGGACACAGTGCCCGTGTCGGAGCCGCGCGAGATATGGCC
CGCGCTGGAGTTTCAATACCGGAGATCATGCAAGCTGGTGGCTGGACCAATGTAAATATTGTCATGAACT
ATATCCGTAACCTGGATAGTGAAACAGGGGCAATGGTGCGCCTGCTGGAAGATGGCGATGAATTCTGCAG
ATATCCATCACACTGGCGGCCGCTCGAGATGGACTACAAGGACGACGATGATAAGGGCTGAGTTGGCCGC
GAAGGATCTGCGATCGCTCCGGTGCCCGTCAGTGGGCAGAGCGCACATCGCCCACAGTCCCCGAGAAGTT
GGGGGGAGGGGTCGGCAATTGAACGGGTGCCTAGAGAAGGTGGCGCGGGGTAAACTGGGAAAGTGATGTC
GTGTACTGGCTCCGCCTTTTTCCCGAGGGTGGGGGAGAACCGTATATAAGTGCAGTAGTCGCCGTGAACG
TTCTTTTTCGCAACGGGTTTGCCGCCAGAACACAGCTGAAGCTTCGAGGGGCTCGCATCTCTCCTTCACG
CGCCCGCCGCCCTACCTGAGGCCGCCATCCACGCCGGTTGAGTCGCGTTCTGCCGCCTCCCGCCTGTGGT
GCCTCCTGAACTGCGTCCGCCGTCTAGGTAAGTTTAAAGCTCAGGTCGAGACCGGGCCTTTGTCCGGCGC
TCCCTTGGAGCCTACCTAGACTCAGCCGGCTCTCCACGCTTTGCCTGACCCTGCTTGCTCAACTCTACGT
CTTTGTTTCGTTTTCTGTTCTGCGCCGTTACAGATCCAAGCTGTGACCGGCGCCTACGCTAGACGCTAGC
GCCACCATGGTGAGCAAGGGCGAGGAGCTGTTCACCGGGGTGGTGCCCATCCTGGTCGAGCTGGACGGCG
ACGTAAACGGCCACAAGTTCAGCGTGTCCGGCGAGGGCGAGGGCGATGCCACCTACGGCAAGCTGACCCT
GAAGTTCATCTGCACCACCGGCAAGCTGCCCGTGCCCTGGCCCACCCTCGTGACCACCCTGACCTGGGGC
GTGCAGTGCTTCGCCCGCTACCCCGACCACATGAAGCAGCACGACTTCTTCAAGTCCGCCATGCCCGAAG
GCTACGTCCAGGAGCGCACCATCTTCTTCAAGGACGACGGCAACTACAAGACCCGCGCCGAGGTGAAGTT
CGAGGGCGACACCCTGGTGAACCGCATCGAGCTGAAGGGCATCGACTTCAAGGAGGACGGCAACATCCTG
GGGCACAAGCTGGAGTACAACGCCATCAGCGACAACGTCTATATCACCGCCGACAAGCAGAAGAACGGCA
TCAAGGCCAACTTCAAGATCCGCCACAACATCGAGGACGGCAGCGTGCAGCTCGCCGACCACTACCAGCA
GAACACCCCCATCAGCGACGGCCCCGTGCTGCTGCCCGACAACCACTACCTGAGCACCCAGTCCAAGCTG
AGCAAAGACCCCAACGAGAAGCGCGATCACATGGTCCTGCTGGAGTTCGTGACCGCCGCCGGGATCACTC
TCGGCATGGACGAGCTGTACAAGTAACACCTGGTGCATGACCCGCAAGCCCGGTGCCTGAAATCAACCTC
TGGATTACAAAATTTGTGAAAGATTGACTGGTATTCTTAACTATGTTGCTCCTTTTACGCTATGTGGATA
CGCTGCTTTAATGCCTTTGTATCATGCTATTGCTTCCCGTATGGCTTTCATTTTCTCCTCCTTGTATAAA
TCCTGGTTGCTGTCTCTTTATGAGGAGTTGTGGCCCGTTGTCAGGCAACGTGGCGTGGTGTGCACTGTGT
TTGCTGACGCAACCCCCACTGGTTGGGGCATTGCCACCACCTGTCAGCTCCTTTCCGGGACTTTCGCTTT
CCCCCTCCCTATTGCCACGGCGGAACTCATCGCCGCCTGCCTTGCCCGCTGCTGGACAGGGGCTCGGCTG
TTGGGCACTGACAATTCCGTGGTGTTGTCGGGGAAATCATCGTCCTTTCCTTGGCTGCTCGCCTGTGTTG
CCACCTGGATTCTGCGCGGGACGTCCTTCTGCTACGTCCCTTCGGCCCTCAATCCAGCGGACCTTCCTTC
CCGCGGCCTGCTGCCGGCTCTGCGGCCTCTTCCGCGTCTCCGCCTTCGCCCTCAGACGAGTCGGATCTCC
CTTTGGGCCGCCTCCCCGCCTGGTACCTTTAAGACCAATGACTTACAAGGCAGCTGTAGATCTTAGCCAC
TTTTTAAAAGAAAAGGGGGGACTGGAAGGGCTAATTCACTCCCAACGAAGATAAGATCTGCTTTTTGCTT
GTACTGGGTCTCTCTGGTTAGACCAGATCTGAGCCTGGGAGCTCTCTGGCTAACTAGGGAACCCACTGCT
TAAGCCTCAATAAAGCTTGCCTTGAGTGCTTCAAGTAGTGTGTGCCCGTCTGTTGTGTGACTCTGGTAAC
TAGAGATCCCTCAGACCCTTTTAGTCAGTGTGGAAAATCTCTAGCAGTAGTAGTTCATGTCATCTTATTA
TTCAGTATTTATAACTTGCAAAGAAATGAATATCAGAGAGTGAGAGGAACTTGTTTATTGCAGCTTATAA
TGGTTACAAATAAAGCAATAGCATCACAAATTTCACAAATAAAGCATTTTTTTCACTGCATTCTAGTTGT
GGTTTGTCCAAACTCATCAATGTATCTTATCATGTCTGGCTCTAGCTATCCCGCCCCTAACTCCGCCCAT
CCCGCCCCTAACTCCGCCCAGTTCCGCCCATTCTCCGCCCCATGGCTGACTAATTTTTTTTATTTATGCA
GAGGCCGAGGCCGCCTCGGCCTCTGAGCTATTCCAGAAGTAGTGAGGAGGCTTTTTTGGAGGCCTAGACT
TTTGCAGAGACCAAATTCGTAATCATGTCATAGCTGTTTCCTGTGTGAAATTGTTATCCGCTCACAATTC
CACACAACATACGAGCCGGAAGCATAAAGTGTAAAGCCTGGGGTGCCTAATGAGTGAGCTAACTCACATT
AATTGCGTTGCGCTCACTGCCCGCTTTCCAGTCGGGAAACCTGTCGTGCCAGCTGCATTAATGAATCGGC
CAACGCGCGGGGAGAGGCGGTTTGCGTATTGGGCGCTCTTCCGCTTCCTCGCTCACTGACTCGCTGCGCT
CGGTCGTTCGGCTGCGGCGAGCGGTATCAGCTCACTCAAAGGCGGTAATACGGTTATCCACAGAATCAGG
GGATAACGCAGGAAAGAACATGTGAGCAAAAGGCCAGCAAAAGGCCAGGAACCGTAAAAAGGCCGCGTTG
CTGGCGTTTTTCCATAGGCTCCGCCCCCCTGACGAGCATCACAAAAATCGACGCTCAAGTCAGAGGTGGC
GAAACCCGACAGGACTATAAAGATACCAGGCGTTTCCCCCTGGAAGCTCCCTCGTGCGCTCTCCTGTTCC
GACCCTGCCGCTTACCGGATACCTGTCCGCCTTTCTCCCTTCGGGAAGCGTGGCGCTTTCTCATAGCTCA
CGCTGTAGGTATCTCAGTTCGGTGTAGGTCGTTCGCTCCAAGCTGGGCTGTGTGCACGAACCCCCCGTTC
AGCCCGACCGCTGCGCCTTATCCGGTAACTATCGTCTTGAGTCCAACCCGGTAAGACACGACTTATCGCC
ACTGGCAGCAGCCACTGGTAACAGGATTAGCAGAGCGAGGTATGTAGGCGGTGCTACAGAGTTCTTGAAG
TGGTGGCCTAACTACGGCTACACTAGAAGAACAGTATTTGGTATCTGCGCTCTGCTGAAGCCAGTTACCT
TCGGAAAAAGAGTTGGTAGCTCTTGATCCGGCAAACAAACCACCGCTGGTAGCGGTGGTTTTTTTGTTTG
CAAGCAGCAGATTACGCGCAGAAAAAAAGGATCTCAAGAAGATCCTTTGATCTTTTCTACGGGGTCTGAC
GCTCAGTGGAACGAAAACTCACGTTAAGGGATTTTGGTCATGAGATTATCAAAAAGGATCTTCACCTAGA
TCCTTTTAAATTAAAAATGAAGTTTTAAATCAATCTAAAGTATATATGAGTAAACTTGGTCTGACAGTTA
CCAATGCTTAATCAGTGAGGCACCTATCTCAGCGATCTGTCTATTTCGTTCATCCATAGTTGCCTGACTC
CCCGTCGTGTAGATAACTACGATACGGGAGGGCTTACCATCTGGCCCCAGTGCTGCAATGATACCGCGAG
ACCCACGCTCACCGGCTCCAGATTTATCAGCAATAAACCAGCCAGCCGGAAGGGCCGAGCGCAGAAGTGG
TCCTGCAACTTTATCCGCCTCCATCCAGTCTATTAATTGTTGCCGGGAAGCTAGAGTAAGTAGTTCGCCA
GTTAATAGTTTGCGCAACGTTGTTGCCATTGCTACAGGCATCGTGGTGTCACGCTCGTCGTTTGGTATGG
CTTCATTCAGCTCCGGTTCCCAACGATCAAGGCGAGTTACATGATCCCCCATGTTGTGCAAAAAAGCGGT
TAGCTCCTTCGGTCCTCCGATCGTTGTCAGAAGTAAGTTGGCCGCAGTGTTATCACTCATGGTTATGGCA
GCACTGCATAATTCTCTTACTGTCATGCCATCCGTAAGATGCTTTTCTGTGACTGGTGAGTACTCAACCA
AGTCATTCTGAGAATAGTGTATGCGGCGACCGAGTTGCTCTTGCCCGGCGTCAATACGGGATAATACCGC
GCCACATAGCAGAACTTTAAAAGTGCTCATCATTGGAAAACGTTCTTCGGGGCGAAAACTCTCAAGGATC
TTACCGCTGTTGAGATCCAGTTCGATGTAACCCACTCGTGCACCCAACTGATCTTCAGCATCTTTTACTT
TCACCAGCGTTTCTGGGTGAGCAAAAACAGGAAGGCAAAATGCCGCAAAAAAGGGAATAAGGGCGACACG
GAAATGTTGAATACTCATACTCTTCCTTTTTCAATATTATTGAAGCATTTATCAGGGTTATTGTCTCATG
AGCGGATACATATTTGAATGTATTTAGAAAAATAAACAAATAGGGGTTCCGCGCACATTTCCCCGAAAAG
TGCCACCTGACGTCTAAGAAACCATTATTATCATGACATTAACCTATAAAAATAGGCGTATCACGAGGCC
CTTTCGTCTCGCGCGTTTCGGTGATGACGGTGAAAACCTCTGACACATGCAGCTCCCGGAGACGGTCACA
GCTTGTCTGTAAGCGGATGCCGGGAGCAGACAAGCCCGTCAGGGCGCGTCAGCGGGTGTTGGCGGGTGTC
GGGGCTGGCTTAACTATGCGGCATCAGAGCAGATTGTACTGAGAGTGCACCATATGCGGTGTGAAATACC
GCACAGATGCGTAAGGAGAAAATACCGCATCAGGCGCCATTCGCCATTCAGGCTGCGCAACTGTTGGGAA
GGGCGATCGGTGCGGGCCTCTTCGCTATTACGCCAGCTGGCGAAAGGGGGATGTGCTGCAAGGCGATTAA
GTTGGGTAACGCCAGGGTTTTCCCAGTCACGACGTTGTAAAACGACGGCCAGTGCCAAGCTG
